Addgene plasmid #145545: pGBW-m4046367
Purpose: Yeast Expression plasmid for SARS-CoV-2 endoRNAse
Depositing lab: Ginkgo Bioworks & Benjie Chen. Depositing organization: Ginkgo Bioworks.
Backbone
  Vector backbone: AmpR; 2u URA3
  Backbone size w/o insert (bp): 4078
  Vector type: Yeast Expression
  Selectable markers: URA3
Growth in bacteria
  Bacterial resistance: Ampicillin, 100 μg/mL
  Growth temperature: 37°C
  Growth strain: DH5alpha
  Copy number: High Copy
Gene/Insert
  Gene/Insert name: SARS-CoV-2 endoRNAse
  Species: S. cerevisiae (budding yeast); Severe acute respiratory syndrome coronavirus 2
  Insert size (bp): 1037
  Mutation: Saccharomyces cerevisiae recode 1
  Entrez Gene: ORF1ab (a.k.a. GU280_gp01)
  Promoter: pGAL1
  Tag / fusion protein: Cleavable thrombin;3xFLAG (C terminal on backbone)
  Cloning method: Unknown
Resource information
  A portion of this plasmid was derived from a plasmid made by: GinkgoBioworks
Depositor comments: NCBI Reference Sequence: YP_009725310.1Created by gene synthesis with Not1 site.
How to cite: pGBW-m4046367 was a gift from Ginkgo Bioworks & Benjie Chen (Addgene plasmid # 145545 ; http://n2t.net/addgene:145545 ; RRID:Addgene_145545)
