[The description below was written by a language model from this plasmid's Addgene catalogue record and pLannotate feature annotations shown in this document.]
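Description:
pGBW-m4046367 is an episomal yeast expression plasmid built on an E. coli–S. cerevisiae shuttle backbone. In bacteria it replicates from a high-copy ColE1/pUC-type origin and is selected with ampicillin through a β-lactamase gene, which the annotation places downstream of a cat promoter. A short rop annotation lies next to it, although the catalogue lists the plasmid as high copy. Phage T3Te and T7Te terminators and a tonB terminator flank the bacterial modules, presumably insulating them from read-through transcription. In yeast, the 2μ origin supports multicopy maintenance. The URA3 marker allows selection in ura3 strains on medium lacking uracil and can be counterselected with 5-FOA.

The payload is a synthetic coding sequence of about 1 kb for the SARS-CoV-2 endoRNAse, a mature cleavage product of the ORF1ab replicase polyprotein, recoded for Saccharomyces cerevisiae codon usage. The automated annotation identifies this region only as a fragment of the replicase polyprotein, and the 2'-O-methyltransferase text attached to it is generic polyprotein description. The catalogue identifies the insert as the endoribonuclease. Transcription is driven by the galactose-inducible, Gal4-regulated GAL1 promoter and ends at a CYC1 terminator. According to the record, the backbone supplies a C-terminal thrombin-cleavable 3xFLAG tag, which would allow immunodetection and affinity capture followed by tag removal. The feature table detects only a short 3xFLAG fragment here.

The plasmid is intended for galactose-controlled production of the tagged viral enzyme in budding yeast. The record does not specify particular downstream applications. The listed backbone and insert sizes add up to less than the 5,892 nt full sequence.
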