Features (pLannotate 1.2.2; 14 found; start..end, strand, type, name):
     25..466     +  promoter       GAL1 promoter: S. cerevisiae GAL1; inducible promoter, regulated by Gal4
    475..1518    +  CDS            rep (fragment): R1AB_SARS2 - Experimental evidence at protein level: Swiss-Prot protein existence level 1. [2'-O-methyltransferase]: Methyltransferase that mediates mRNA cap 2'-O-ribose methylation to the 5'-cap structure of viral mRNAs. N7-methyl guanosine cap is a prerequisite for binding of nsp16. Therefore plays an essential role in viral mRNAs cap methylation which is essential to evade immune system. From Severe acute respiratory syndrome coronavirus 2 (2019-nCoV) (SARS-CoV-2).
   1536..1553    +  CDS            3xFLAG (fragment): three tandem FLAG® epitope tags, followed by an enterokinase cleavage site
   1631..1803    +  terminator     CYC1 terminator (fragment): S. cerevisiae CYC1; transcription terminator for CYC1
   1839..2015    +  promoter       URA3 promoter (fragment): S. cerevisiae URA3
   2016..2819    +  CDS            URA3: orotidine-5'-phosphate decarboxylase, required for uracil biosynthesis; S. cerevisiae URA3; yeast auxotrophic marker, counterselectable with 5-fluoroorotic acid (5-FOA)
   2902..3884    -  rep_origin     2μ ori: yeast 2μ plasmid origin of replication
   3962..3991    +  terminator     T3Te terminator: phage T3 early transcription terminator
   4013..4600    +  rep_origin     ori: high-copy-number ColE1/pMB1/pBR322/pUC origin of replication
   4612..4639    -  terminator     T7Te terminator: phage T7 early transcription terminator
   4663..4854    -  CDS            rop: Rop protein, which maintains plasmids at low copy number; rop
   4855..5715    -  CDS            AmpR: β-lactamase; bla; confers resistance to ampicillin, carbenicillin, and related antibiotics
   5716..5818    -  promoter       cat promoter: promoter of the E. coli cat gene encoding chloramphenicol acetyltransferase
   5819..5850    -  terminator     tonB terminator: bidirectional E. coli tonB-P14 transcription terminator
>Addgene plasmid #145545 | pGBW-m4046367 | depositor full sequence | sequence record 287722 | Full Sequence
GCGGCCGCTTGCTATATTGAAGTACGGATTAGAAGCCGCCGAGCGGGCGACAGCCCTCCGACGGAAGACT
CTCCTCCGTGCGTCCTCGTCTTCACCGGTCGCGTTCCTGAAACGCAGATGTGCCTCGCGCCGCACTGCTC
CGAACAATAAAGATTCTACAATACTAGCTTTTATGGTTATGAAGAGGAAAAATTGGCAGTAACCTGGCCC
CACAAACCTTCAAATTAACGAATCAAATTAACAACCATAGGATGATAATGCGATTAGTTTTTTAGCCTTA
TTTCTGGGGTAATTAATCAGCGAAGCGATGATTTTTGATCTATTAACAGATATATAAATGGAAAAGCTGC
ATAACCACTTTAACTAATACTTTCAACATTTTCAGTTTGTATTACTTCTTATTCAAATGTCATAAAAGTA
TCAACAAAAAATTGTTAATATACCTCTATACTTTAACGTCAAGGAGAAAAAACTATAATGAGCCTGGAAA
ACGTTGCCTTCAATGTAGTGAACAAAGGACACTTTGATGGGCAACAGGGTGAGGTTCCTGTCTCCATTAT
AAATAACACCGTTTATACTAAGGTCGACGGCGTTGATGTGGAATTGTTCGAAAATAAGACGACATTACCC
GTCAACGTTGCATTTGAACTTTGGGCGAAGCGTAACATCAAACCAGTCCCAGAAGTTAAGATTTTGAACA
ATTTGGGTGTTGACATCGCTGCTAATACCGTCATTTGGGATTACAAGAGAGATGCTCCGGCCCATATCTC
AACTATAGGTGTCTGCTCGATGACTGACATTGCTAAAAAGCCAACCGAGACTATCTGTGCTCCATTAACC
GTTTTCTTTGACGGTAGAGTAGATGGTCAAGTCGACCTCTTCAGAAACGCAAGGAACGGTGTTTTGATTA
CAGAAGGTAGTGTTAAAGGTCTACAACCTTCTGTAGGTCCAAAGCAAGCGTCCTTGAACGGCGTCACGTT
GATTGGCGAAGCCGTTAAGACTCAATTCAATTACTATAAGAAGGTCGATGGTGTTGTGCAACAATTACCA
GAAACTTACTTCACTCAGTCTCGCAATTTGCAAGAATTTAAACCACGATCTCAAATGGAAATCGATTTTC
TTGAACTAGCTATGGACGAGTTCATCGAACGTTACAAGTTGGAAGGTTATGCTTTTGAACACATTGTCTA
CGGTGACTTCTCTCATTCCCAGCTGGGTGGTTTACACTTGCTAATTGGACTGGCTAAAAGATTCAAGGAA
TCACCATTCGAGTTGGAAGATTTTATCCCTATGGACTCTACCGTTAAAAACTACTTCATCACTGATGCTC
AAACCGGTTCGAGTAAGTGTGTTTGTTCCGTCATTGACTTGTTACTAGATGATTTCGTAGAAATAATTAA
GTCTCAAGACTTGTCAGTTGTTTCCAAGGTTGTCAAGGTAACCATTGACTATACGGAAATCTCATTTATG
TTGTGGTGCAAAGACGGTCATGTTGAAACCTTCTACCCGAAATTGCAACTCGTGCCGAGAGGTTCTGATT
ATAAAGATCATGATGGTGATTATAAAGATCATGATATTGATTATAAAGATGATGATGATAAATAAACAGG
CCCCTTTTCCTTTGTCGATATCATGTAATTAGTTATGTCACGCTTACATTCACGCCCTCCTCCCACATCC
GCTCTAACCGAAAAGGAAGGAGTTAGACAACCTGAAGTCTAGGTCCCTATTTATTTTTTTTAATAGTTAT
GTTAGTATTAAGAACGTTATTTATATTTCAAATTTTTCTTTTTTTTCTGTACAAAGCGGCCGCCGAACCA
CTAGTGCACTGCAGTACACGGTTTCCTTGAAATTTTTTTGATTCGGTAATCTCCGAACAGAAGGAAGAAC
GAAGGAAGGAGCACAGACTTAGATTGGTATATATACGCATATGTAGTGTTGAAGAAACATGAAATTGCCC
AGTATTCTTAACCCAACTGCACAGAACAAAAACGTGCAGGAAACGAAGATAAATCATGTCGAAAGCTACA
TATAAGGAACGTGCTGCTACTCATCCTAGTCCTGTTGCTGCCAAGCTATTTAATATCATGCACGAAAAGC
AAACAAACTTGTGTGCTTCATTGGATGTTCGTACCACCAAGGAATTACTGGAGTTAGTTGAAGCATTAGG
TCCCAAAATTTGTTTACTAAAAACACATGTGGATATCTTGACTGATTTTTCCATGGAGGGCACAGTTAAG
CCGCTAAAGGCATTATCCGCCAAGTACAATTTTTTACTCTTCGAGGACAGAAAATTTGCTGACATTGGTA
ATACAGTCAAATTGCAGTACTCTGCGGGTGTATACAGAATAGCAGAATGGGCAGACATTACGAATGCACA
CGGTGTGGTGGGCCCAGGTATTGTTAGCGGTTTGAAGCAGGCGGCAGAAGAAGTAACAAAGGAACCTAGA
GGCCTTTTGATGTTAGCAGAATTGTCATGCAAGGGCTCCCTATCTACTGGAGAATATACTAAGGGTACTG
TTGACATTGCGAAGAGCGACAAAGATTTTGTTATCGGCTTTATTGCTCAAAGAGACATGGGTGGAAGAGA
TGAAGGTTACGATTGGTTGATTATGACACCCGGTGTGGGTTTAGATGACAAGGGAGATGCATTGGGTCAA
CAGTATAGAACCGTGGATGATGTGGTTTCTACAGGATCTGACATTATTATTGTTGGAAGAGGACTATTTG
CAAAGGGAAGGGATGCTAAGGTAGAGGGTGAACGTTACAGAAAAGCAGGCTGGGAAGCATATTTGAGAAG
ATGCGGCCAGCAAAACTAAAAAACTGTATTATAAGTAAATGCATGTATACTAAACTCACAAATTAGAGCT
TCAATTTAATTATATCAGTTATTACCCGAGTAACGAAGCATCTGTGCTTCATTTTGTAGAACAAAAATGC
AACGCGAGAGCGCTAATTTTTCAAACAAAGAATCTGAGCTGCATTTTTACAGAACAGAAATGCAACGCGA
AAGCGCTATTTTACCAACGAAGAATCTGTGCTTCATTTTTGTAAAACAAAAATGCAACGCGAGAGCGCTA
ATTTTTCAAACAAAGAATCTGAGCTGCATTTTTACAGAACAGAAATGCAACGCGAGAGCGCTATTTTACC
AACAAAGAATCTATACTTCTTTTTTGTTCTACAAAAATGCATCCCGAGAGCGCTATTTTTCTAACAAAGC
ATCTTAGATTACTTTTTTTCTCCTTTGTGCGCTCTATAATGCAGTCTCTTGATAACTTTTTGCACTGTAG
GTCCGTTAAGGTTAGAAGAAGGCTACTTTGGTGTCTATTTTCTCTTCCATAAAAAAAGCCTGACTCCACT
TCCCGCGTTTACTGATTACTAGCGAAGCTGCGGGTGCATTTTTTCAAGATAAAGGCATCCCCGATTATAT
TCTATACCGATGTGGATTGCGCATACTTTGTGAACAGAAAGTGATAGCGTTGATGATTCTTCATTGGTCA
GAAAATTATGAACGGTTTCTTCTATTTTGTCTCTATATACTACGTATAGGAAATGTTTACATTTTCGTAT
TGTTTTCGATTCACTCTATGAATAGTTCTTACTACAATTTTTTTGTCTAAAGAGTAATACTAGAGATAAA
CATAAAAAATGTAGAGGTCGAGTTTAGATGCAAGTTCAAGGAGCGAAAGGTGGATGGGTAGGTTATATAG
GGATATAGCACAGAGATATATAGCAAAGAGATACTTTTGAGCAATGTTTGTGGAAGCGGTATTCGCAATA
TTTTAGTAGCTCGTTACAGTCCGGTGCGTTTTTGGTTTTTTGAAAGTGCGTCATCAGAGCGCTTTTGGTT
TTCAAAAGCGCTCTGAAGTTCCTATACTTTCTAGCTAGAGAATAGGAACTTCCCGAGCGGCCGCGTGTTA
CAAGCTTGACTCCAGCGTAACTGGACTGCAATCAACTCACTGGCTCACCTTCACGGGTGGGCCTTTCTTC
GGTAGAAAATCAAAGGATCTTCTTGAGATCCTTTTTTTCTGCGCGTAATCTGCTGCTTGCAAACAAAAAA
ACCACCGCTACCAGCGGTGGTTTGTTTGCCGGATCAAGAGCTACCAACTCTTTTTCCGAGGTAACTGGCT
TCAGCAGAGCGCAGATACCAAATACTGTTCTTCTAGTGTAGCCGTAGTTAGGCCACCACTTCAAGAACTC
TGTAGCACCGCCTACATACCTCGCTCTGCTAATCCTGTTACCAGTGGCTGCTGCCAGTGGCGATAAGTCG
TGTCTTACCGGGTTGGACTCAAGACGATAGTTACCGGATAAGGCGCAGCGGTCGGGCTGAACGGGGGGTT
CGTGCACACAGCCCAGCTTGGAGCGAACGACCTACACCGAACTGAGATACCTACAGCGTGAGCTATGAGA
AAGCGCCACGCTTCCCGAAGGGAGAAAGGCGGACAGGTATCCGGTAAGCGGCAGGGTCGGAACAGGAGAG
CGCACGAGGGAGCTTCCAGGGGTAAACGCCTGGTATCTTTATAGTCCTGTCGGGTTTCGCCACCTCTGAC
TTGAGCATCGATTTTTGTGATGCTCGTCAGGGGGGCGGAGCCTATGGAAAAACGCCAGCAACGCAGAAAG
GCCCACCCGAAGGTGAGCCAGGTGATTACATTTGGGCCCTCATCAGAGGTTTTCACCGTCATCACCGAAA
CGCGCGAGGCAGCTGCGGTAAAGCTCATCAGCGTGGTCGTGAAGCGATTCACAGATGTCTGCCTGTTCAT
CCGCGTCCAGCTCGTTGAGTTTCTCCAGAAGCGTTAATGTCTGGCTTCTGATAAAGCGGGCCATGTTAAG
GGCGGTTTTTTCCTGTTTGGTCACTTACCAATGCTTAATCAGTGAGGCACCTATCTCAGCGATCTGTCTA
TTTCGTTCATCCATAGTTGCCTGACTCCCCGTCGTGTAGATAACTACGATGCGGGAGGGCTTACCATCTG
GCCCCAGTGCTGCAATGATACCGCGAGACCCACGCTCACCGGCTCCAGATTTATCAGCAATAAACCAGCC
AGCCGGGAGGGCCGAGCGCAGAAGTGATCCTGCAACTTTATCCGCCTCCATCCAGTCTATTAATTGTTGC
CGGGAAGCTAGAGTAAGTAGTTCGCCAGTTAATAGTTTGCGCAACGTTGTTGCCATTGCTACAGGCATCG
TGGTGTCACGCTCGTCGTTTGGTATGGCTTCATTCAGCTCCGGTTCCCAACGATCAAGGCGAGTTACATG
ATCCCCCATGTTGTGCAAAAAAGCGGTTAGCTCCTTCGGTCCTCCGATCGTTGCCAGAAGTAAGTTGGCC
GCAGTGTTATCACTCATGGTTATGGCAGCACTGCATAATTCTCTTACTGTCATGCCATCCGTGAGATGCT
TTTCTGTGACTGGTGAGTACTCAACCAAGTCATTCTGAGAATAGTGTATGCGGCGACCGAGTTGCTCTTG
CCCGGCGTCAATACGGGATAATACCGCGCCACATAGCAGAACTTTAAAAGTGCTCATCATTGGAAAACGT
TCTTCGGGGCGTAAACTCTCAAGGATCTTACCGCTGTTGAGATCCAGTTCGATGTAACCCACTCGTGCAC
CCAACTGATCTTCAGCATCTTTTACTTTCACCAGCGTTTCTGGGTGAGCAAAAACAGGAAGGCAAAATGC
CGCAAAAAAGGGAATAAGGGCGACACGGAAATGTTGAATACTCATTTTAGCTTCCTTAGCTCCTGAAAAT
CTCGATAACTCAAAAAATACGCCCGGTAGTGATCTTATTTCATTATGGTGAAAGTTGGAACCTCTTACGT
GCCGATCAAGTCAAAAGCCTCCGGTCGGAGGCTTTTGACTTTCTGCTATGGAGGTCAGGTATGATTTAAA
TGGTCAGTTAGA
